>Addgene plasmid #178591 | AAV-CAG-LSL-mCherry-shPtbp1 | addgene full sequence | sequence record 354019 | Addgene NGS Result
CTGCGCGCTCGCTCGCTCACTGAGGCCGCCCGGGCAAAGCCCGGGCGTCGGGCGACCTTTGGTCGCCCGG
CCTCAGTGAGCGAGCGAGCGCGCAGAGAGGGAGTGGCCAACTCCATCACTAGGGGTTCCTTGTAGTTAAT
GATTAACCCGCCATGCTACTTATCTACGTAGCCATGCTCTAGGAAGAGTACCATTGACGTCAATAATGAC
GTATGTTCCCATAGTAACGCCAATAGGGACTTTCCATTGACGTCAATGGGTGGAGTATTTACGGTAAACT
GCCCACTTGGCAGTACATCAAGTGTATCATATGCCAAGTACGCCCCCTATTGACGTCAATGACGGTAAAT
GGCCCGCCTGGCATTATGCCCAGTACATGACCTTATGGGACTTTCCTACTTGGCAGTACATCTACGTATT
AGTCATCGCTATTACCATGGTCGAGGTGAGCCCCACGTTCTGCTTCACTCTCCCCATCTCCCCCCCCTCC
CCACCCCCAATTTTGTATTTATTTATTTTTTAATTATTTTGTGCAGCGATGGGGGCGGGGGGGGGGGGGG
GGGCGCGCGCCAGGCGGGGCGGGGCGGGGCGAGGGGCGGGGCGGGGCGAGGCGGAGAGGTGCGGCGGCAG
CCAATCAGAGCGGCGCGCTCCGAAAGTTTCCTTTTATGGCGAGGCGGCGGCGGCGGCGGCCCTATAAAAA
GCGAAGCGCGCGGCGGGCGGGAGTCGCTGCGCGCTGCCTTCGCCCCGTGCCCCGCTCCGCCGCCGCCTCG
CGCCGCCCGCCCCGGCTCTGACTGACCGCGTTACTCCCACAGGTGAGCGGGCGGGACGGCCCTTCTCCTC
CGGGCTGTAATTAGCGCTTGGTTTAATGACGGCTTGTTTCTTTTCTGTGGCTGCGTGAAAGCCTTGAGGG
GCTCCGGGAGGGCCCTTTGTGCGGGGGGAGCGGCTCGGGGCTGTCCGCGGGGGGACGGCTGCCTTCGGGG
GGGACGGGGCAGGGCGGGGTTCGGCTTCTGGCGTGTGACCGGCGGCTCTAGCGCCTCTGCTAACCATGTT
CATGCCTTCTTCTTTTTCCTACAGCTCCTGGGCAACGTGCTGGTTATTGTGCTGTCTCATCATTTTGGCA
AAGAATTGATTTGATACCGCGGGCCCTAAGAAGTTCCTATTCTCTAGAAAGTATAGGAACTTCGTCGACA
TTTAAATCATTTAAATATAACTTCGTATAATGTATGCTATACGAAGTTATTCGCGATGAATAAATGAAAG
CTTGCAGATCTGCGACTCTAGAGGATCTGCGACTCTAGAGGATCATAATCAGCCATACCACATTTGTAGA
GGTTTTACTTGCTTTAAAAAACCTCCCACACCTCCCCCTGAACCTGAAACATAAAATGAATGCAATTGTT
GTTGTTAACTTGTTTATTGCAGCTTATAATGGTTACAAATAAAGCAATAGCATCACAAATTTCACAAATA
AAGCATTTTTTTCACTGCATTCTAGTTGTGGTTTGTCCAAACTCATCAATGTATCTTATCATGTCTGGAT
CTGCGACTCTAGAGGATCATAATCAGCCATACCACATTTGTAGAGGTTTTACTTGCTTTAAAAAACCTCC
CACACCTCCCCCTGAACCTGAAACATAAAATGAATGCAATTGTTGTTGTTAACTTGTTTATTGCAGCTTA
TAATGGTTACAAATAAAGCAATAGCATCACAAATTTCACAAATAAAGCATTTTTTTCACTGCATTCTAGT
TGTGGTTTGTCCAAACTCATCAATGTATCTTATCATGTCTGGATCCCCATCAAGCTGATCCGGAACCCTT
AATATAACTTCGTATAATGTATGCTATACGAAGTTATTAGGTCCCTCGACCTGCAGCCCAAGACCGGTGC
CACCATGGTGAGCAAGGGCGAGGAGGATAACATGGCCATCATCAAGGAGTTCATGCGCTTCAAGGTGCAC
ATGGAGGGCTCCGTGAACGGCCACGAGTTCGAGATCGAGGGCGAGGGCGAGGGCCGCCCCTACGAGGGCA
CCCAGACCGCCAAGCTGAAGGTGACCAAGGGTGGCCCCCTGCCCTTCGCCTGGGACATCCTGTCCCCTCA
GTTCATGTACGGCTCCAAGGCCTACGTGAAGCACCCCGCCGACATCCCCGACTACTTGAAGCTGTCCTTC
CCCGAGGGCTTCAAGTGGGAGCGCGTGATGAACTTCGAGGACGGCGGCGTGGTGACCGTGACCCAGGACT
CCTCCCTGCAGGACGGCGAGTTCATCTACAAGGTGAAGCTGCGCGGCACCAACTTCCCCTCCGACGGCCC
CGTAATGCAGAAGAAGACCATGGGCTGGGAGGCCTCCTCCGAGCGGATGTACCCCGAGGACGGCGCCCTG
AAGGGCGAGATCAAGCAGAGGCTGAAGCTGAAGGACGGCGGCCACTACGACGCTGAGGTCAAGACCACCT
ACAAGGCCAAGAAGCCCGTGCAGCTGCCCGGCGCCTACAACGTCAACATCAAGTTGGACATCACCTCCCA
CAACGAGGACTACACCATCGTGGAACAGTACGAACGCGCCGAGGGCCGCCACTCCACCGGCGGCATGGAC
GAGCTGTACAAGTAGCGGCCGCAAGCCTTGTTAAGTGCTCGCTTCGGCAGCACATATACTATGTTGAATG
AGGCTTCAGTACTTTACAGAATCGTTGCCTGCACATCTTGGAAACACTTGCTGGGATTACTTCGACTTCT
TAACCCAACAGAAGGCTCGAGAAGGTATATTGCTGTTGACAGTGAGCGAGGGTGAAGATCCTGTTCAATA
TAGTGAAGCCACAGATGTATATTGAACAGGATCTTCACCCGTGCCTACTGCCTCGGACTTCAAGGGGCTA
GAATTCGAGCAATTATCTTGTTTACTAAAACTGAATACCTTGCTATCTCTTTGATACATTTTTACAAAGC
TGAATTAAAATGGTATAAATTAAATCACTTTGGATCCGTCGAGGGATCAAGCTTATCGATAATCAACCTC
TGGATTACAAAATTTGTGAAAGATTGACTGGTATTCTTAACTATGTTGCTCCTTTTACGCTATGTGGATA
CGCTGCTTTAATGCCTTTGTATCATGCTATTGCTTCCCGTATGGCTTTCATTTTCTCCTCCTTGTATAAA
TCCTGGTTGCTGTCTCTTTATGAGGAGTTGTGGCCCGTTGTCAGGCAACGTGGCGTGGTGTGCACTGTGT
TTGCTGACGCAACCCCCACTGGTTGGGGCATTGCCACCACCTGTCAGCTCCTTTCCGGGACTTTCGCTTT
CCCCCTCCCTATTGCCACGGCGGAACTCATCGCCGCCTGCCTTGCCCGCTGCTGGACAGGGGCTCGGCTG
TTGGGCACTGACAATTCCGTGGTGTTGTCGGGGAAATCATCGTCCTTTCCTTGGCTGCTCGCCTGTGTTG
CCACCTGGATTCTGCGCGGGACGTCCTTCTGCTACGTCCCTTCGGCCCTCAATCCAGCGGACCTTCCTTC
CCGCGGCCTGCTGCCGGCTCTGCGGCCTCTTCCGCGTCTTCGCCTTCGCCCTCAGACGAGTCGGATCTCC
CTTTGGGCCGCCTCCCCGCATCGATACCGTCGACCCGGGCGGCCGCTTCGAGCAGACATGATAAGATACA
TTGATGAGTTTGGACAAACCACAACTAGAATGCAGTGAAAAAAATGCTTTATTTGTGAAATTTGTGATGC
TATTGCTTTATTTGTAACCATTATAAGCTGCAATAAACAAGTTAACAACAACAATTGCATTCATTTTATG
TTTCAGGTTCAGGGGGAGATGTGGGAGGTTTTTTAAAGCAAGTAAAACCTCTACAAATGTGGTAAAATCG
ATAAGGATCTTCCTAGAGCATGGCTACGTAGATAAGTAGCATGGCGGGTTAATCATTAACTACAAGGAAC
CCCTAGTGATGGAGTTGGCCACTCCCTCTCTGCGCGCTCGCTCGCTCACTGAGGCCGGGCGACCAAAGGT
CGCCCGACGCCCGGGCTTTGCCCGGGCGGCCTCAGTGAGCGAGCGAGCGCGCAGCTGCATTAATGAATCG
GCCAACGCGCGGGGAGAGGCGGTTTGCGTATTGGGCGCTCTTCCGCTTCCTCGCTCACTGACTCGCTGCG
CTCGGTCGTTCGGCTGCGGCGAGCGGTATCAGCTCACTCAAAGGCGGTAATACGGTTATCCACAGAATCA
GGGGATAACGCAGGAAAGAACATGTGAGCAAAAGGCCAGCAAAAGGCCAGGAACCGTAAAAAGGCCGCGT
TGCTGGCGTTTTTCCATAGGCTCCGCCCCCCTGACGAGCATCACAAAAATCGACGCTCAAGTCAGAGGTG
GCGAAACCCGACAGGACTATAAAGATACCAGGCGTTTCCCCCTGGAAGCTCCCTCGTGCGCTCTCCTGTT
CCGACCCTGCCGCTTACCGGATACCTGTCCGCCTTTCTCCCTTCGGGAAGCGTGGCGCTTTCTCATAGCT
CACGCTGTAGGTATCTCAGTTCGGTGTAGGTCGTTCGCTCCAAGCTGGGCTGTGTGCACGAACCCCCCGT
TCAGCCCGACCGCTGCGCCTTATCCGGTAACTATCGTCTTGAGTCCAACCCGGTAAGACACGACTTATCG
CCACTGGCAGCAGCCACTGGTAACAGGATTAGCAGAGCGAGGTATGTAGGCGGTGCTACAGAGTTCTTGA
AGTGGTGGCCTAACTACGGCTACACTAGAAGAACAGTATTTGGTATCTGCGCTCTGCTGAAGCCAGTTAC
CTTCGGAAAAAGAGTTGGTAGCTCTTGATCCGGCAAACAAACCACCGCTGGTAGCGGTGGTTTTTTTGTT
TGCAAGCAGCAGATTACGCGCAGAAAAAAAGGATCTCAAGAAGATCCTTTGATCTTTTCTACGGGGTCTG
ACGCTCAGTGGAACGAAAACTCACGTTAAGGGATTTTGGTCATGAGATTATCAAAAAGGATCTTCACCTA
GATCCTTTTAAATTAAAAATGAAGTTTTAAATCAATCTAAAGTATATATGAGTAAACTTGGTCTGACAGT
TACCAATGCTTAATCAGTGAGGCACCTATCTCAGCGATCTGTCTATTTCGTTCATCCATAGTTGCCTGAC
TCCCCGTCGTGTAGATAACTACGATACGGGAGGGCTTACCATCTGGCCCCAGTGCTGCAATGATACCGCG
AGACCCACGCTCACCGGCTCCAGATTTATCAGCAATAAACCAGCCAGCCGGAAGGGCCGAGCGCAGAAGT
GGTCCTGCAACTTTATCCGCCTCCATCCAGTCTATTAATTGTTGCCGGGAAGCTAGAGTAAGTAGTTCGC
CAGTTAATAGTTTGCGCAACGTTGTTGCCATTGCTACAGGCATCGTGGTGTCACGCTCGTCGTTTGGTAT
GGCTTCATTCAGCTCCGGTTCCCAACGATCAAGGCGAGTTACATGATCCCCCATGTTGTGCAAAAAAGCG
GTTAGCTCCTTCGGTCCTCCGATCGTTGTCAGAAGTAAGTTGGCCGCAGTGTTATCACTCATGGTTATGG
CAGCACTGCATAATTCTCTTACTGTCATGCCATCCGTAAGATGCTTTTCTGTGACTGGTGAGTACTCAAC
CAAGTCATTCTGAGAATAGTGTATGCGGCGACCGAGTTGCTCTTGCCCGGCGTCAATACGGGATAATACC
GCGCCACATAGCAGAACTTTAAAAGTGCTCATCATTGGAAAACGTTCTTCGGGGCGAAAACTCTCAAGGA
TCTTACCGCTGTTGAGATCCAGTTCGATGTAACCCACTCGTGCACCCAACTGATCTTCAGCATCTTTTAC
TTTCACCAGCGTTTCTGGGTGAGCAAAAACAGGAAGGCAAAATGCCGCAAAAAAGGGAATAAGGGCGACA
CGGAAATGTTGAATACTCATACTCTTCCTTTTTCAATATTATTGAAGCATTTATCAGGGTTATTGTCTCA
TGAGCGGATACATATTTGAATGTATTTAGAAAAATAAACAAATAGGGGTTCCGCGCACATTTCCCCGAAA
AGTGCCACCTAAATTGTAAGCGTTAATATTTTGTTAAAATTCGCGTTAAATTTTTGTTAAATCAGCTCAT
TTTTTAACCAATAGGCCGAAATCGGCAAAATCCCTTATAAATCAAAAGAATAGACCGAGATAGGGT
[37 nt withheld, positions 6157-6193]
AAAGAACGTGGACTCCAACGTCAAAGG
[49 nt withheld, positions 6221-6269]
T
[91 nt withheld, positions 6271-6361]
G
[124 nt withheld, positions 6363-6486]
CCCATTCGCCATTCAGGCTGCGCAACTGTTGGGAAGGGCGATCGGTGCGGGCCTCTTCGCTATTACGCCA
G
Features (pLannotate 1.2.2; 24 found; start..end, strand, type, name):
    191..439     +  enhancer       CMV enhancer (fragment): human cytomegalovirus immediate early enhancer
    441..719     +  promoter       chicken β-actin promoter: No description available
    720..855     +  intron         hybrid intron (fragment): hybrid between chicken β-actin (CBA) and minute virus of mice (MMV) introns (Gray et al., 2011)
    944..1074    +  intron         chimeric intron (fragment): chimera between introns from chicken β-actin and rabbit β-globin
   1150..1183    +  protein_bind   FRT (minimal): supports FLP-mediated excision but not integration (Turan and Bode, 2011) FLP recombinase from the Saccharomyces cerevisiae 2μ plasmid
   1207..1240    -  protein_bind   loxP: Cre-mediated recombination occurs in the 8-bp core sequence (GCATACAT). Cre recombinase
   1301..1384    +  CDS            large T antigen (fragment): large T antigen from SV40 (simian virus 40)
   1407..1541    +  polyA_signal   SV40 poly(A) signal: SV40 polyadenylation signal
   1555..1638    +  CDS            large T antigen (fragment): large T antigen from SV40 (simian virus 40)
   1661..1795    +  polyA_signal   SV40 poly(A) signal: SV40 polyadenylation signal
   1824..1857    -  protein_bind   loxP: Cre-mediated recombination occurs in the 8-bp core sequence (GCATACAT). Cre recombinase
   1895..2605    +  CDS            mCherry: monomeric derivative of DsRed fluorescent protein (Shaner et al., 2004) mammalian codon-optimized
   2845..2971    +  ncRNA          3' miR-30a: sequence downstream of the 71-nt precursor of the human miR-30a microRNA (Zeng et al., 2002) miRNA
   3001..3589    +  misc_feature   WPRE: woodchuck hepatitis virus posttranscriptional regulatory element
   3632..3753    -  polyA_signal   SV40 poly(A) signal: SV40 polyadenylation signal
   3776..3844    -  CDS            large T antigen (fragment): large T antigen from SV40 (simian virus 40)
   3915..4048    +  repeat_region  AAV2 ITR: inverted terminal repeat of adeno-associated virus serotype 2 inverted
   4042..4098    -  CDS            lacI (fragment): lac repressor; lacI; The lac repressor binds to the lac operator to inhibit transcription in E. coli. This inhibition can be relieved by adding lactose or isopropyl-β-D-thiogalactopyranoside (IPTG).
   4281..4869    -  rep_origin     ori: high-copy-number ColE1/pMB1/pBR322/pUC origin of replication
   5040..5900    -  CDS            AmpR: β-lactamase; bla; confers resistance to ampicillin, carbenicillin, and related antibiotics
   5901..6005    -  promoter       AmpR promoter: bla
   6058..6486    -  rep_origin     f1 ori (sequence partly withheld): f1 bacteriophage origin of replication; arrow indicates direction of (+) strand synthesis
   6491..3       -  CDS            lacZα (fragment) (across the origin): LacZα fragment of β-galactosidase; lacZ fragment
   6555..130     -  repeat_region  AAV2 ITR (fragment) (across the origin): inverted terminal repeat of adeno-associated virus serotype 2 inverted
