[The description below was written by a language model from this plasmid's Addgene catalogue record and pLannotate feature annotations shown in this document.]
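Description:
AAV-CAG-LSL-mCherry-shPtbp1 is an adeno-associated virus transfer plasmid built on a pAAV backbone for mammalian expression. The payload lies between two AAV2 inverted terminal repeats, which allow the cassette to be replicated and packaged into recombinant AAV particles when helper functions are supplied. In bacteria it is maintained through a high-copy ColE1/pUC-type origin and selected with ampicillin via the β-lactamase gene. An f1 phage origin and small lacZα and lacI remnants are also present in the backbone.

Expression is driven by the constitutive CAG promoter, annotated here as a CMV enhancer fragment, the chicken β-actin promoter and chimeric intron sequences. Downstream sits a lox-stop-lox element: two loxP sites in the same orientation flank tandem SV40 polyadenylation signals that terminate transcription before the payload. Cre recombinase excises this stop cassette, so expression is confined to Cre-expressing cells. A minimal FRT site is also annotated just upstream of the first loxP, though the record gives no role for it. After excision, a single transcript encodes mCherry followed by a microRNA-embedded (miRE) shRNA against Ptbp1. The annotation detects only the 3' miR-30a flanking sequence of this scaffold. Placing the hairpin in the 3' region of the reporter transcript links red fluorescence to knockdown. A WPRE enhances transcript expression, and an SV40 poly(A) signal, annotated on the reverse strand, follows it before the second ITR.

The construct is intended for Cre-dependent Ptbp1 knockdown with fluorescent marking of transduced cells. The associated study used lineage tracing in vivo to re-examine astrocyte-to-neuron conversion.
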