Addgene plasmid #178591: AAV-CAG-LSL-mCherry-shPtbp1
Purpose: Cre-dependent expression of mCherry and a shRNA against Ptbp1 under the constitutive promoter
Depositing lab: Chun-Li Zhang. Depositing organization: University of Texas Southwestern Medical Center. Publication: Revisiting astrocyte to neuron conversion with lineage tracing in vivo. Wang LL, Serrano C, Zhong X, Ma S, Zou Y, Zhang CL. Cell. 2021 Oct 14;184(21):5465-5481.e16. doi: 10.1016/j.cell.2021.09.005. Epub 2021 Sep 27. PubMed 34582787.
Backbone
  Vector backbone: pAAV
  Vector type: Mammalian Expression, AAV
Growth in bacteria
  Bacterial resistance: Ampicillin, 100 μg/mL
  Growth temperature: 30°C
  Growth strain: NEB Stable
  Copy number: High Copy
Gene/Insert
  Gene/Insert name: miRE-Ptbp1
  gRNA/shRNA sequence: GGGTGAAGATCCTGTTCAATA
  Species: Other
  Cloning method: Restriction Enzyme; 5′ cloning site Unknown (unknown if destroyed); 3′ cloning site Unknown (unknown if destroyed)
Terms and licenses: Academic/Nonprofit Terms; Industry Terms: Not Available to Industry
How to cite: AAV-CAG-LSL-mCherry-shPtbp1 was a gift from Chun-Li Zhang (Addgene plasmid # 178591 ; http://n2t.net/addgene:178591 ; RRID:Addgene_178591)
